>Addgene plasmid #222708 | pACYCDuet-AtTIR1-Myc-MBP-AtIAA6-HA | addgene full sequence | sequence record 459912 | Addgene NGS Result
GGGATCTCGACGCTCTCCCTTATGCGACTCCTGCATTAGGAAATTAATACGACTCACTATAGGGGAATTG
TGAGCGGATAACAATTCCCCTGTAGAAATAATTTTGTTTAACTTTAATAAGGAGATATACCATGGGCAGC
AGCGCATCACCATCATCACCAAGCCAGGGATCCATGCAGAAGCGAATAGCCTTGTCGTTTCCAGAAGAGG
TACTAGAGCATGTGTTCTCGTTTATTCAGCTGGATAAGGATAGGAACTCAGTCTCTCTGGTGTGCAAGTC
ATGGTACGAGATCGAGCGGTGGTGCAGGAGGAAAGTCTTCATCGGGAACTGCTACGCCGTGAGTCCAGCG
ACGGTGATTAGGAGGTTCCCGAAAGTGAGATCCGTGGAGCTTAAAGGAAAACCTCACTTTGCTGACTTTA
ATTTGGTACCTGACGGATGGGGAGGTTACGTGTATCCATGGATTGAGGCCATGTCTTCGTCTTACACGTG
GCTTGAAGAGATAAGGCTGAAGAGGATGGTGGTCACCGACGATTGCTTGGAGCTCATAGCCAAGTCTTTT
AAGAATTTTAAGGTTCTTGTGCTTTCTTCCTGCGAAGGCTTCTCCACCGATGGTCTCGCTGCTATCGCTG
CCACTTGCAGGAATCTGAAAGAGCTTGACTTACGAGAGAGTGATGTTGACGACGTTAGTGGCCACTGGCT
TAGCCATTTCCCAGATACATACACTTCTTTGGTATCACTCAATATATCTTGCTTAGCATCTGAGGTCAGT
TTCTCTGCTCTGGAAAGGCTGGTGACTAGGTGTCCCAATCTCAAGTCTCTCAAGCTTAACCGAGCTGTTC
CACTTGAAAAATTGGCTACTTTACTTCAAAGAGCACCTCAATTGGAGGAATTGGGCACTGGTGGGTACAC
TGCAGAAGTGCGACCAGATGTTTACTCTGGTTTATCTGTAGCGCTCTCTGGGTGCAAGGAATTGAGGTGC
TTATCTGGATTTTGGGATGCTGTTCCTGCCTATCTTCCAGCAGTTTATTCGGTTTGCAGTCGGCTTACAA
CTTTGAATCTGAGTTATGCAACAGTCCAGAGCTATGATCTTGTCAAGCTTCTTTGTCAATGCCCTAAACT
GCAGCGCCTCTGGGTGCTTGACTACATCGAGGATGCTGGTCTTGAGGTGCTTGCTTCAACCTGCAAGGAC
CTACGCGAGCTGAGAGTGTTTCCGTCCGAGCCTTTTGTCATGGAACCAAATGTGGCATTGACGGAACAGG
GGCTTGTCTCCGTCTCCATGGGCTGTCCAAAACTCGAGTCGGTTCTCTACTTCTGCCGTCAAATGACCAA
TGCTGCATTGATAACCATTGCTAGGAACCGTCCCAACATGACTCGCTTCCGTTTGTGCATCATTGAGCCA
AAAGCCCCAGACTATCTGACTCTAGAGCCACTGGATATTGGATTTGGAGCCATAGTAGAGCACTGCAAGG
ATCTCCGTCGCCTCTCTCTATCTGGCCTCTTGACCGACAAGGTTTTTGAATACATTGGGACATATGCCAA
GAAGATGGAAATGCTCTCAGTGGCATTTGCAGGAGACAGTGACTTAGGCATGCATCATGTTTTGTCCGGG
TGCGATAGCTTGAGGAAACTAGAGATAAGGGACTGCCCGTTTGGAGACAAGGCGCTTTTGGCCAATGCTT
CAAAGCTGGAGACAATGCGATCCCTTTGGATGTCTTCTTGTTCCGTGAGTTTTGGAGCCTGCAAGTTACT
AGGACAGAAGATGCCAAAGCTGAATGTGGAAGTCATCGATGAACGGGGTGCACCGGACTCGAGACCAGAG
AGCTGCCCTGTTGAGAGAGTCTTCATATACCGAACAGTGGCTGGTCCTCGATTTGACATGCCTGGCTTCG
TCTGGAACATGGACCAAGACTCAACAATGAGGTTTTCCAGGCAAATCATTACTACTAACGGATTAGGATC
CGAGCTCGATATCACTAGTCCTGAGCAGAAGCTCATCTCCGAGGAGGACCTCGAGCAGAAGCTCATCTCC
GAGGAGGACCTCCTGACTGCAGGTCGACAAGCTTGCGGCCGCATAATGCTTAAGTCGAACAGAAAGTAAT
CGTATTGTACACGGCCGCATAATCGAAATTAATACGACTCACTATAGGGGAATTGTGAGCGGATAACAAT
TCCCCATCTTAGTATATTAGTTAAGTATAAGAAGGAGATATACATATGGCAGATCTCAATTGGGAATTCA
TGAAAATCGAAGAAGGTAAACTGGTAATCTGGATTAACGGCGATAAAGGCTATAACGGTCTCGCTGAAGT
CGGTAAGAAATTCGAGAAAGATACCGGAATTAAAGTCACCGTTGAGCATCCGGATAAACTGGAAGAGAAA
TTCCCACAGGTTGCGGCAACTGGCGATGGCCCTGACATTATCTTCTGGGCACACGACCGCTTTGGTGGCT
ACGCTCAATCTGGCCTGTTGGCTGAAATCACCCCGGACAAAGCGTTCCAGGACAAGCTGTATCCGTTTAC
CTGGGATGCCGTACGTTACAACGGCAAGCTGATTGCTTACCCGATCGCTGTTGAAGCGTTATCGCTGATT
TATAACAAAGATCTGCTGCCGAACCCGCCAAAAACCTGGGAAGAGATCCCGGCGCTGGATAAAGAACTGA
AAGCGAAAGGTAAGAGCGCGCTGATGTTCAACCTGCAAGAACCGTACTTCACCTGGCCGCTGATTGCTGC
TGACGGGGGTTATGCGTTCAAGTATGAAAACGGCAAGTACGACATTAAAGACGTGGGCGTGGATAACGCT
GGCGCGAAAGCGGGTCTGACCTTCCTGGTTGACCTGATTAAAAACAAACACATGAATGCAGACACCGATT
ACTCCATCGCAGAAGCTGCCTTTAATAAAGGCGAAACAGCGATGACCATCAACGGCCCGTGGGCATGGTC
CAACATCGACACCAGCAAAGTGAATTATGGTGTAACGGTACTGCCGACCTTCAAGGGTCAACCATCCAAA
CCGTTCGTTGGCGTGCTGAGCGCAGGTATTAACGCCGCCAGTCCGAACAAAGAGCTGGCAAAAGAGTTCC
TCGAAAACTATCTGCTGACTGATGAAGGTCTGGAAGCGGTTAATAAAGACAAACCGCTGGGTGCCGTAGC
GCTGAAGTCTTACGAGGAAGAGTTGGCGAAAGATCCACGTATTGCCGCCACTATGGAAAACGCCCAGAAA
GGTGAAATCATGCCGAACATCCCGCAGATGTCCGCTTTCTGGTATGCCGTGCGTACTGCGGTGATCAACG
CCGCCAGCGGTCGTCAGACTGTCGATGAAGCCCTGAAAGACGCGCAGACTGAATTCGAGCCCGGGAGGCC
TATGGCAAAGGAAGGTCTAGCACTCGAGATCACAGAGCTTCGATTGGGTCTTCCAGGAGATAATTATAGC
GAAATATCAGTATGCGGATCGAGTAAGAAGAAGAAGAGGGTGCTCTCGGATATGATGACCTCATCAGCGT
TAGATACTGAGAATGAAAACAGCGTCGTTTCATCAGTTGAAGATGAATCACTGCCGGTTGTGAAGAGTCA
AGCGGTGGGATGGCCACCTGTGTGTTCTTACAGGAGAAAGAAGAACAATGAGGAAGCATCGAAAGCTATA
GGCTACGTGAAAGTGAGCATGGATGGTGTGCCATACATGAGGAAGATTGACCTTGGTTCGAGCAACAGTT
ATATTAATCTAGTCACGGTTCTTGAGAATCTCTTCGGCTGTCTTGGCATAGGAGTGGCGAAGGAGGGTAA
GAAGTGTGAATACATTATTATATACGAAGACAAGGATAGAGACTGGATGCTCGTCGGAGATGTACCTTGG
CAGATGTTTAAAGAATCATGCAAGAGGCTGAGGATCGTGAAGAGATCAGATGCAACTGGTTTTGGTCTCC
AGCAAGATAGGCCTCTCGGCGCGCCTGCAGGTTACCCATACGACGTACCAGATTACGCTTACCCATACGA
CGTACCAGATTACGCTCGACAAGCTTGCGGCCGCATAATGCTTAAGTAATTAACCTAGGCTGCTGTCACC
GCTGAGCAATAACTAGCATAACCCCTTGGGGCCTCTAAACGGGTCTTGAGGGGTTTTTTGCTGAAACCTC
AGGCATTTGAGAAGCACACGGTCACACTGCTTCCGGTAGTCAATAAACCGGTAAACCAGCAATAGACATA
AGCGGCTATTTAACGACCCTGCCCTGAACCGACGACCGGGTCGAATTTGCTTTCGAATTTCTGCCATTCA
TCCGCTTATTATCACTTATTCAGGCGTAGCAACCAGGCGTTTAAGGGCACCAATAACTGCCTTAAAAAAA
TTACGCCCCGCCCTGCCACTCATCGCAGTACTGTTGTAATTCATTAAGCATTCTGCCGACATGGAAGCCA
TCACAAACGGCATGATGAACCTGAATCGCCAGCGGCATCAGCACCTTGTCGCCTTGCGTATAATATTTGC
CCATAGTGAAAACGGGGGCGAAGAAGTTGTCCATATTGGCCACGTTTAAATCAAAACTGGTGAAACTCAC
CCAGGGATTGGCTGAGACGAAAAACATATTCTCAATAAACCCTTTAGGGAAATAGGCCAGGTTTTCACCG
TAACACGCCACATCTTGCGAATATATGTGTAGAAACTGCCGGAAATCGTCGTGGTATTCACTCCAGAGCG
ATGAAAACGTTTCAGTTTGCTCATGGAAAACGGTGTAACAAGGGTGAACACTATCCCATATCACCAGCTC
ACCGTCTTTCATTGCCATACGGAACTCCGGATGAGCATTCATCAGGCGGGCAAGAATGTGAATAAAGGCC
GGATAAAACTTGTGCTTATTTTTCTTTACGGTCTTTAAAAAGGCCGTAATATCCAGCTGAACGGTCTGGT
TATAGGTACATTGAGCAACTGACTGAAATGCCTCAAAATGTTCTTTACGATGCCATTGGGATATATCAAC
GGTGGTATATCCAGTGATTTTTTTCTCCATTTTAGCTTCCTTAGCTCCTGAAAATCTCGATAACTCAAAA
AATACGCCCGGTAGTGATCTTATTTCATTATGGTGAAAGTTGGAACCTCTTACGTGCCGATCAACGTCTC
ATTTTCGCCAAAAGTTGGCCCAGGGCTTCCCGGTATCAACAGGGACACCAGGATTTATTTATTCTGCGAA
GTGATCTTCCGTCACAGGTATTTATTCGGCGCAAAGTGCGTCGGGTGATGCTGCCAACTTACTGATTTAG
TGTATGATGGTGTTTTTGAGGTGCTCCAGTGGCTTCTGTTTCTATCAGCTGTCCCTCCTGTTCAGCTACT
GACGGGGTGGTGCGTAACGGCAAAAGCACCGCCGGACATCAGCGCTAGCGGAGTGTATACTGGCTTACTA
TGTTGGCACTGATGAGGGTGTCAGTGAAGTGCTTCATGTGGCAGGAGAAAAAAGGCTGCACCGGTGCGTC
AGCAGAATATGTGATACAGGATATATTCCGCTTCCTCGCTCACTGACTCGCTACGCTCGGTCGTTCGACT
GCGGCGAGCGGAAATGGCTTACGAACGGGGCGGAGATTTCCTGGAAGATGCCAGGAAGATACTTAACAGG
GAAGTGAGAGGGCCGCGGCAAAGCCGTTTTTCCATAGGCTCCGCCCCCCTGACAAGCATCACGAAATCTG
ACGCTCAAATCAGTGGTGGCGAAACCCGACAGGACTATAAAGATACCAGGCGTTTCCCCCTGGCGGCTCC
CTCGTGCGCTCTCCTGTTCCTGCCTTTCGGTTTACCGGTGTCATTCCGCTGTTATGGCCGCGTTTGTCTC
ATTCCACGCCTGACACTCAGTTCCGGGTAGGCAGTTCGCTCCAAGCTGGACTGTATGCACGAACCCCCCG
TTCAGTCCGACCGCTGCGCCTTATCCGGTAACTATCGTCTTGAGTCCAACCCGGAAAGACATGCAAAAGC
ACCACTGGCAGCAGCCACTGGTAATTGATTTAGAGGAGTTAGTCTTGAAGTCATGCGCCGGTTAAGGCTA
AACTGAAAGGACAAGTTTTGGTGACTGCGCTCCTCCAAGCCAGTTACCTCGGTTCAAAGAGTTGGTAGCT
CAGAGAACCTTCGAAAAACCGCCCTGCAAGGCGGTTTTTTCGTTTTCAGAGCAAGAGATTACGCGCAGAC
CAAAACGATCTCAAGAAGATCATCTTATTAATCAGATAAAATATTTCTAGATTTCAGTGCAATTTATCTC
TTCAAATGTAGCACCTGAAGTCAGCCCCATACGATATAAGTTGTAATTCTCATGTTAGTCATGCCCCGCG
CCCACCGGAAGGAGCTGACTGGGTTGAAGGCTCTCAAGGGCATCGGTCGAGATCCCGGTGCCTAATGAGT
GAGCTAACTTACATTAATTGCGTTGCGCTCACTGCCCGCTTTCCAGTCGGGAAACCTGTCGTGCCAGCTG
CATTAATGAATCGGCCAACGCGCGGGGAGAGGCGGTTTGCGTATTGGGCGCCAGGGTGGTTTTTCTTTTC
ACCAGTGAGACGGGCAACAGCTGATTGCCCTTCACCGCCTGGCCCTGAGAGAGTTGCAGCAAGCGGTCCA
CGCTGGTTTGCCCCAGCAGGCGAAAATCCTGTTTGATGGTGGTTAACGGCGGGATATAACATGAGCTGTC
TTCGGTATCGTCGTATCCCACTACCGAGATGTCCGCACCAACGCGCAGCCCGGACTCGGTAATGGCGCGC
ATTGCGCCCAGCGCCATCTGATCGTTGGCAACCAGCATCGCAGTGGGAACGATGCCCTCATTCAGCATTT
GCATGGTTTGTTGAAAACCGGACATGGCACTCCAGTCGCCTTCCCGTTCCGCTATCGGCTGAATTTGATT
GCGAGTGAGATATTTATGCCAGCCAGCCAGACGCAGACGCGCCGAGACAGAACTTAATGGGCCCGCTAAC
AGCGCGATTTGCTGGTGACCCAATGCGACCAGATGCTCCACGCCCAGTCGCGTACCGTCTTCATGGGAGA
AAATAATACTGTTGATGGGTGTCTGGTCAGAGACATCAAGAAATAACGCCGGAACATTAGTGCAGGCAGC
TTCCACAGCAATGGCATCCTGGTCATCCAGCGGATAGTTAATGATCAGCCCACTGACGCGTTGCGCGAGA
AGATTGTGCACCGCCGCTTTACAGGCTTCGACGCCGCTTCGTTCTACCATCGACACCACCACGCTGGCAC
CCAGTTGATCGGCGCGAGATTTAATCGCCGCGACAATTTGCGACGGCGCGTGCAGGGCCAGACTGGAGGT
GGCAACGCCAATCAGCAACGACTGTTTGCCCGCCAGTTGTTGTGCCACGCGGTTGGGAATGTAATTCAGC
TCCGCCATCGCCGCTTCCACTTTTTCCCGCGTTTTCGCAGAAACGTGGCTGGCCTGGTTCACCACGCGGG
AAACGGTCTGATAAGAGACACCGGCATACTCTGCGACATCGTATAACGTTACTGGTTTCACATTCACCAC
CCTGAATTGACTCTCTTCCGGGCGCTATCATGCCATACCGCGAAAGGTTTTGCGCCATTCGATGGTGTCC
Features (pLannotate 1.2.2; 21 found; start..end, strand, type, name):
      7..42      -  CDS            TcR (fragment): tetracycline efflux protein; tet; confers resistance to tetracycline
     45..63      +  promoter       T7 promoter: promoter for bacteriophage T7 RNA polymerase
     64..88      +  protein_bind   lac operator: The lac repressor binds to the lac operator to inhibit transcription in E. coli. This inhibition can be relieved by adding lactose or isopropyl-β-D-thiogalactopyranoside (IPTG). lac repressor encoded by lacI
    103..125     +  RBS            RBS: efficient ribosome binding site from bacteriophage T7 gene 10 (Olins and Rangwala, 1989)
    174..1955    +  CDS            TIR1: TIR1_ARATH - Also known as FBL1, WEI1. Experimental evidence at protein level: Swiss-Prot protein existence level 1. Auxin receptor that mediates Aux/IAA proteins proteasomal degradation and auxin-regulated transcription. The SCF(TIR1) E3 ubiquitin ligase complex is involved in auxin-mediated signaling pathway that regulate root and hypocotyl growth, lateral root formation, cell elongation, and gravitropism. Appears to allow pericycle cells to overcome G2 arrest prior to lateral root development. Plays a role in ethylene signaling in roots. Confers sensitivity to the virulent bacterial pathoge
   2130..2148    +  promoter       T7 promoter: promoter for bacteriophage T7 RNA polymerase
   2149..2173    +  protein_bind   lac operator: The lac repressor binds to the lac operator to inhibit transcription in E. coli. This inhibition can be relieved by adding lactose or isopropyl-β-D-thiogalactopyranoside (IPTG). lac repressor encoded by lacI
   2240..3340    +  CDS            MBP: maltose binding protein from E. coli; malE (mutated); This version of the gene does not encode a signal sequence, so MBP will remain in the cytosol.
   3362..3928    +  CDS            IAA6: IAA6_ARATH - Also known as SHY1. Experimental evidence at protein level: Swiss-Prot protein existence level 1. Aux/IAA proteins are short-lived transcriptional factors that function as repressors of early auxin response genes at low auxin concentrations. Repression is thought to result from the interaction with auxin response factors (ARFs), proteins that bind to the auxin- responsive promoter element (AuxRE). Formation of heterodimers with ARF proteins may alter their ability to modulate early auxin response genes expression. From Arabidopsis thaliana (Mouse-ear cress).
   3953..3979    +  CDS            HA: HA (human influenza hemagglutinin) epitope tag
   3980..4006    +  CDS            HA: HA (human influenza hemagglutinin) epitope tag
   4073..4120    +  terminator     T7 terminator: transcription terminator for bacteriophage T7 RNA polymerase
   4344..5000    -  CDS            cat: CAT_ECOLX - Experimental evidence at protein level: Swiss-Prot protein existence level 1. This enzyme is an effector of chloramphenicol resistance in bacteria. From Escherichia coli. This protein is used as a marker in many commonly used cloning vectors, such as pACYC184.
   5001..5103    -  promoter       cat promoter: promoter of the E. coli cat gene encoding chloramphenicol acetyltransferase
   5224..5367    +  mobile_element IS1 (fragment): prokaryotic transposable element IS1
   5486..5541    -  rep_origin     RSF ori (fragment): Plasmids containing the RSF 1030 origin of replication can be propagated in E. coli cells that contain additional plasmids with compatible origins.
   5629..6174    -  rep_origin     p15A ori: Plasmids containing the medium-copy-number p15A origin of replication can be propagated in E. coli cells that contain a second plasmid with the ColE1 origin.
   6286..6350    -  CDS            TcR (fragment): tetracycline efflux protein; tet; confers resistance to tetracycline
   6365..6386    -  protein_bind   CAP binding site: CAP binding activates transcription in the presence of cAMP. E. coli catabolite activator protein
   6399..7481    -  CDS            lacI: lac repressor; lacI; The lac repressor binds to the lac operator to inhibit transcription in E. coli. This inhibition can be relieved by adding lactose or isopropyl-β-D-thiogalactopyranoside (IPTG).
   7482..7559    -  promoter       lacI promoter: lacI
