[The description below was written by a language model from this plasmid's Addgene catalogue record and pLannotate feature annotations shown in this document.]
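Description:
pACYCDuet-AtTIR1-Myc-MBP-AtIAA6-HA is a 7,560-bp bacterial co-expression plasmid built on pACYCDuet-1, a two-cassette T7 vector. It replicates from the medium-copy p15A origin and is selected with chloramphenicol through the cat gene and its native promoter. Because p15A is compatible with ColE1-type origins, the plasmid can be maintained alongside other expression vectors in the same E. coli cell. The backbone also carries lacI with its own promoter. The short TcR, IS1 and RSF ori fragments in the annotation appear to be backbone remnants or partial matches rather than functional elements.

The payload is two Arabidopsis thaliana proteins from the auxin signalling pathway, each under its own T7 promoter with a lac operator, so expression requires T7 RNA polymerase in the host and is inducible with IPTG. The first cassette, which has an annotated T7 gene 10 ribosome binding site, encodes TIR1, the F-box auxin receptor that acts as the substrate-recognition subunit of the SCF(TIR1) E3 ubiquitin ligase. The catalogue lists a C-terminal Myc tag, although the feature table does not annotate it separately. The second cassette encodes IAA6 (SHY1), a short-lived Aux/IAA transcriptional repressor. It is fused at its N-terminus to a cytosolic, signal-sequence-free maltose binding protein and at its C-terminus to two tandem HA epitopes. A single T7 terminator is annotated downstream of this second cassette.

Producing the receptor and its substrate together with distinct epitope tags allows each to be detected independently. The associated publication title points to use in a bacterial platform for reconstituting ubiquitination cascades anchored by SCF-type E3 ligases, presumably together with compatible plasmids supplying other components, which the record does not specify.
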