Addgene plasmid #222708: pACYCDuet-AtTIR1-Myc-MBP-AtIAA6-HA
Purpose: Expression AtTIR1-Myc and MBP-AtIAA6-HA in in bacterial cells
Depositing lab: Lei Wu. Depositing organization: Lanzhou University. Publication: A Bacterial Platform for Studying Ubiquitination Cascades Anchored by SCF-Type E3 Ubiquitin Ligases. Pu ZX, Wang JL, Li YY, Liang LY, Tan YT, Wang ZH, Li BL, Guo GQ, Wang L, Wu L. Biomolecules. 2024 Sep 25;14(10):1209. doi: 10.3390/biom14101209. PubMed 39456142.
Backbone
  Vector backbone: pACYCDuet-1
  Vector type: Bacterial Expression
Growth in bacteria
  Bacterial resistance: Chloramphenicol, 25 μg/mL
  Growth temperature: 37°C
  Growth strain: DH5alpha
  Copy number: Unknown
Gene/Insert 1
  Gene/Insert name: AtTIR1
  Species: A. thaliana (mustard weed)
  Entrez Gene: TIR1 (a.k.a. AT3G62980, AtTIR1, TRANSPORT INHIBITOR RESPONSE 1)
  Tag / fusion protein: myc (C terminal on insert)
Gene/Insert 2
  Gene/Insert name: AtIAA6
  Species: A. thaliana (mustard weed)
  Entrez Gene: IAA6 (a.k.a. AT1G52830, F14G24.10, F14G24_10, SHORT HYPOCOTYL 1, SHY1, indole-3-acetic acid 6)
  Tag / fusion protein: MBP (N terminal on insert); HA (C terminal on insert)
Terms and licenses: Academic/Nonprofit Terms; Industry Terms: Not Available to Industry
How to cite: pACYCDuet-AtTIR1-Myc-MBP-AtIAA6-HA was a gift from Lei Wu (Addgene plasmid # 222708 ; http://n2t.net/addgene:222708 ; RRID:Addgene_222708)
